Addgene plasmid #117319: PB09-TRE-beta-globin-miR-ctrl-EF1a-GFP
Purpose: Overexpression of miR-124-surrounding locus (not miR-124) in eurkaryotic cells, encoded in a human beta-globin intron
Depositing lab: Volker Busskamp. Depositing organization: Technische Universitaet Dresden. Publication: Combined Experimental and System-Level Analyses Reveal the Complex Regulatory Network of miR-124 during Human Neurogenesis. Kutsche LK, Gysi DM, Fallmann J, Lenk K, Petri R, Swiersy A, Klapper SD, Pircs K, Khattak S, Stadler PF, Jakobsson J, Nowick K, Busskamp V. Cell Syst. 2018 Sep 28. pii: S2405-4712(18)30358-2. doi: 10.1016/j.cels.2018.08.011. PubMed 30292704.
Backbone
  Vector backbone: PB-TRE
  Backbone manufacturer: Church Lab
  Backbone size w/o insert (bp): 7460
  Vector type: Mammalian Expression ; Transposon-mediated integration
  Selectable markers: Puromycin
Growth in bacteria
  Bacterial resistance: Ampicillin, 100 μg/mL
  Growth temperature: 37°C
  Growth strain: DH5alpha
  Copy number: High Copy
Gene/Insert
  Gene/Insert name: hsa-miR-CTRL
  Species: H. sapiens (human)
  Insert size (bp): 2049
  Mutation: miR-124 deleted
  Promoter: Tet-inducible promoter
  Tag / fusion protein: GFP (C terminal on backbone)
  Cloning method: Gibson Cloning
  Sequencing primers: 5′ CCGTACCACTTCCTACCCTC; 3′ aagtcgtgctgcttcatgtg
Terms and licenses: Academic/Nonprofit Terms; Industry Terms: Not Available to Industry
Depositor comments: 5' BamHI cloning site not destroyed, 3' BamHI cloning site destroyed
How to cite: PB09-TRE-beta-globin-miR-ctrl-EF1a-GFP was a gift from Volker Busskamp (Addgene plasmid # 117319 ; http://n2t.net/addgene:117319 ; RRID:Addgene_117319)
