[The description below was written by a language model from this plasmid's Addgene catalogue record and pLannotate feature annotations shown in this document.]
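Description:
PB09-TRE-beta-globin-miR-ctrl-EF1a-GFP is a mammalian expression plasmid built on the PB-TRE backbone for transposon-mediated (piggyBac-type) genomic integration. The transposon terminal repeats themselves are not called out in either feature table. In E. coli it is maintained as a high-copy plasmid through a ColE1/pUC origin with ampicillin resistance. It also carries an f1 origin and remnants of a lac/lacZα cloning region.

The inducible unit starts with a TRE3G Tet-responsive promoter driving a transcript that contains a human β-globin intron. This intron is annotated as two fragments because the insert lies within it. The insert, hsa-miR-CTRL, is the human genomic sequence surrounding miR-124 with the miR-124 hairpin itself deleted. It therefore serves as a matched negative control for companion miR-124 overexpression constructs. EGFP follows the intron and ends at a bGH polyadenylation signal, so fluorescence reports expression of the induced, spliced transcript. A second, constitutive cassette uses the EF-1α core promoter with an HTLV-1 LTR-derived leader to express an rtTA3-type reverse Tet transactivator and then puromycin N-acetyltransferase, ending in an SV40 poly(A) signal. One plasmid thus provides doxycycline responsiveness and puromycin selection of stable integrants. Despite the plasmid name, the annotations place GFP downstream of the TRE rather than EF-1α.

The two sequence records differ. The depositor's 9,509 nt sequence shows an additional PuroR reading frame directly after EGFP, whereas the 8,945 nt sequencing result lacks it. The record does not explain this difference. The construct is used as a control when studying miR-124 function in human cells, including during neurogenesis.
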