Features (pLannotate 1.2.2; 25 found; start..end, strand, type, name):
      1..105     -  promoter       AmpR promoter: bla
    158..586     -  rep_origin     f1 ori (sequence partly withheld): f1 bacteriophage origin of replication; arrow indicates direction of (+) strand synthesis
    591..746     -  CDS            lacZα (fragment): LacZα fragment of β-galactosidase; lacZ fragment
    748..867     +  CDS            B (fragment): PORTL_LAMBD - Experimental evidence at protein level: Swiss-Prot protein existence level 1. Forms the portal vertex of the capsid (PubMed:6228056, PubMed:6232391). This portal plays critical roles in head assembly, genome packaging, neck/tail attachment, and genome ejection (Probable). The portal protein multimerizes as a single ring-shaped homododecamer arranged around a central channel (PubMed:6232391). Binds to the terminase subunits to form the packaging machine (PubMed:7799432). From Escherichia phage lambda (Bacteriophage lambda).
   1364..1739    +  promoter       TRE3G promoter: 3rd-generation Tet-responsive promoter that can be activated by binding of Tet-On® 3G
   1777..1978    +  intron         β-globin intron (fragment): internally truncated intron from human β-globin
   2237..2426    +  intron         β-globin intron (fragment): internally truncated intron from human β-globin
   2503..3219    +  CDS            EGFP: EGFP is a basic (constitutively fluorescent) green fluorescent protein published in 1996, derived from Aequorea victoria. It is reported to be a rapidly-maturing weak dimer with moderate acid sensitivity.
   3226..3825    +  CDS            PuroR: puromycin N-acetyltransferase; pac from Streptomyces; confers resistance to puromycin
   3859..3970    +  polyA_signal   bGH poly(A) signal: bovine growth hormone polyadenylation signal
   4112..4323    +  promoter       EF-1α core promoter: core promoter for human elongation factor EF-1α
   4336..4604    +  LTR            5' LTR (truncated): truncated 5' long terminal repeat (LTR) from human T-cell leukemia virus (HTLV) type 1
   4638..5335    +  CDS            rtTA3 (fragment): reverse tetracycline transactivator 3 activates expression from Tet-responsive promoters in the presence of doxycycline
   5265..5375    +  CDS            VP48: 3 tandem repeats of the minimal activation domain of herpes simplex virus VP16 (Cheng et al., 2013)
   5442..6041    +  CDS            PuroR: puromycin N-acetyltransferase; pac from Streptomyces alboniger; confers resistance to puromycin
   6048..6075    +  misc_feature   WPRE (fragment): woodchuck hepatitis virus posttranscriptional regulatory element
   6080..6201    +  polyA_signal   SV40 poly(A) signal: SV40 polyadenylation signal
   6219..6310    +  ncRNA          G-CSF SLDE: Accession: RF00183 - G-CSF factor stem-loop destabilising element (SLDE)
   7007..7474    +  CDS            B (fragment): PORTL_LAMBD - Experimental evidence at protein level: Swiss-Prot protein existence level 1. Forms the portal vertex of the capsid (PubMed:6228056, PubMed:6232391). This portal plays critical roles in head assembly, genome packaging, neck/tail attachment, and genome ejection (Probable). The portal protein multimerizes as a single ring-shaped homododecamer arranged around a central channel (PubMed:6232391). Binds to the terminase subunits to form the packaging machine (PubMed:7799432). From Escherichia phage lambda (Bacteriophage lambda).
   7512..7528    -  protein_bind   lac operator: The lac repressor binds to the lac operator to inhibit transcription in E. coli. This inhibition can be relieved by adding lactose or isopropyl-β-D-thiogalactopyranoside (IPTG). lac repressor encoded by lacI
   7536..7566    -  promoter       lac promoter: promoter for the E. coli lac operon
   7581..7602    -  protein_bind   CAP binding site: CAP binding activates transcription in the presence of cAMP. E. coli catabolite activator protein
   7615..7707    -  CDS            lacI (fragment): lac repressor; lacI; The lac repressor binds to the lac operator to inhibit transcription in E. coli. This inhibition can be relieved by adding lactose or isopropyl-β-D-thiogalactopyranoside (IPTG).
   7890..8478    -  rep_origin     ori: high-copy-number ColE1/pMB1/pBR322/pUC origin of replication
   8649..9509    -  CDS            AmpR: β-lactamase; bla; confers resistance to ampicillin, carbenicillin, and related antibiotics
>Addgene plasmid #117319 | PB09-TRE-beta-globin-miR-ctrl-EF1a-GFP | depositor full sequence | sequence record 221454 | Full Sequence
ACTCTTCCTTTTTCAATATTATTGAAGCATTTATCAGGGTTATTGTCTCATGAGCGGATACATATTTGAA
TGTATTTAGAAAAATAAACAAATAGGGGTTCCGCGCACATTTCCCCGAAAAGTGCCACCTAAATTGTAAG
CGTTAATATTTTGTTAAAATTCGCGTTAAATTTTTGTTAAATCAGCTCATTTTTTAACCAATAGGCCGAA
ATCGGCAAAATCCCTTATAAATCAAAAGAATAGACCGAGATAGGGT
[37 nt withheld, positions 257-293]
AAAGAACGTGGACTCCAACGTCAAAGG
[49 nt withheld, positions 321-369]
T
[91 nt withheld, positions 371-461]
G
[124 nt withheld, positions 463-586]
CCCATTCGCCATTCAGGCTGCGCAACTGTTGGGAAGGGCGATCGGTGCGGGCCTCTTCGCTATTACGCCA
GCTGGCGAAAGGGGGATGTGCTGCAAGGCGATTAAGTTGGGTAACGCCAGGGTTTTCCCAGTCACGACGT
TGTAAAACGACGGCCAGTGAGCGCGCCTCGTTCATTCACGTTTTTGAACCCGTGGAGGACGGGCAGACTC
GCGGTGCAAATGTGTTTTACAGCGTGATGGAGCAGATGAAGATGCTCGACACGCTGCAGAACACGCAGCT
AGATTAACCCTAGAAAGATAATCATATTGTGACGTACGTTAAAGATAATCATGCGTAAAATTGACGCATG
TGTTTTATCGGTCTGTATATCGAGGTTTATTTATTAATTTGAATAGATATTAAGTTTTATTATATTTACA
CTTACATACTAATAATAAATTCAACAAACAATTTATTTATGTTTATTTATTTATTAAAAAAAAACAAAAA
CTCAAAATTTCTTCTATAAAGTAACAAAACTTTTATGAGGGACAGCCCCCCCCCAAAGCCCCCAGGGATG
TAATTACGTCCCTCCCCCGCTAGGGGGCAGCAGCGAGCCGCCCGGGGCTCCGCTCCGGTCCGGCGCTCCC
CCCGCATCCCCGAGCCGGCAGCGTGCGGGGACAGCCCGGGCACGGGGAAGGTGGCACGGGATCGCTTTCC
TCTGAACGCTTCTCGCTGCTCTTTGAGCCTGCAGACACCTGGGGGGATACGGGGAAAAGGCCTCCACGGC
CACTAGTTTTACTCCCTATCAGTGATAGAGAACGTATGAAGAGTTTACTCCCTATCAGTGATAGAGAACG
TATGCAGACTTTACTCCCTATCAGTGATAGAGAACGTATAAGGAGTTTACTCCCTATCAGTGATAGAGAA
CGTATGACCAGTTTACTCCCTATCAGTGATAGAGAACGTATCTACAGTTTACTCCCTATCAGTGATAGAG
AACGTATATCCAGTTTACTCCCTATCAGTGATAGAGAACGTATAAGCTTTAGGCGTGTACGGTGGGCGCC
TATAAAAGCAGAGCTCGTTTAGTGAACCGTCAGATCGCCTGGAGCAATTCCACAACACTTTTGTCTTATA
CCAACTTTCCGTACCACTTCCTACCCTCGTAAAGGTCTAGAGCTAGCGAATTCGAATTTAAATCGGATCC
GTACACATATTGACCAAATCAGGGTAATTTTGCATTTGTAATTTTAAAAAATGCTTTCTTCTTTTAATAT
ACTTTTTTGTTTATCTTATTTCTAATACTTTCCCTAATCTCTTTCTTTCAGGGCAATAATGATACAATGT
ATCATGCCTCTTTGCACCATTCTAAAGAATAACAGTGATAATTTCTGGGTTAAGGCAATAGCCGATTAGT
TCTCGAGGATTCGACTGATCGATCCAGTACCGAGGAGATCTGCGCCGCGATCGCGCAGGAAAAAGCCTGG
ATGCGAAAGGATGGGGGAGAACAAAGAGCCTTTGGAAGACGTCGCTGTTATCTCATTGTCTGTGTGATTG
GGGGAGCTGCGGCGGGGAGGATGCTGTGGTCCCTTCCTCCGGCGTTCCCCACCCCCATCCCTCTCCCCGC
TGTCAGTGCCCGGATAAGTCGCTAGCTCGAGCTTTTGGAGAATATTTCTGCATATAAATATTTCTGCATA
TAAATTGTAACTGATGTAAGAGGTTTCATATTGCTAATAGCAGCTACAATCCAGCTACCATTCTGCTTTT
ATTTTATGGTTGGGATAAGGCTGGATTATTCTGAGTCCAAGCTAGGCCCTTTTGCTAATCATGTTCATAC
CTCTTATCTTCCTCCCACAGCTCCTGGGCAACGTGCTGGTCTGTGTGCTGGCCCATCACTTTGGCAAAGC
ACGTGAGATCTGAATTCTGACACACCATGGTGAGCAAGGGCGAGGAGCTGTTCACCGGGGTGGTGCCCAT
CCTGGTCGAGCTGGACGGCGACGTAAACGGCCACAAGTTCAGCGTGTCCGGCGAGGGCGAGGGCGATGCC
ACCTACGGCAAGCTGACCCTGAAGTTCATCTGCACCACCGGCAAGCTGCCCGTGCCCTGGCCCACCCTCG
TGACCACCCTGACCTACGGCGTGCAGTGCTTCAGCCGCTACCCCGACCACATGAAGCAGCACGACTTCTT
CAAGTCCGCCATGCCCGAAGGCTACGTCCAGGAGCGCACCATCTTCTTCAAGGACGACGGCAACTACAAG
ACCCGCGCCGAGGTGAAGTTCGAGGGCGACACCCTGGTGAACCGCATCGAGCTGAAGGGCATCGACTTCA
AGGAGGACGGCAACATCCTGGGGCACAAGCTGGAGTACAACTACAACAGCCACAACGTCTATATCATGGC
CGACAAGCAGAAGAACGGCATCAAGGTGAACTTCAAGATCCGCCACAACATCGAGGACGGCAGCGTGCAG
CTCGCCGACCACTACCAGCAGAACACCCCCATCGGCGACGGCCCCGTGCTGCTGCCCGACAACCACTACC
TGAGCACCCAGTCCGCCCTGAGCAAAGACCCCAACGAGAAGCGCGATCACATGGTCCTGCTGGAGTTCGT
GACCGCCGCCGGGATCACTCTCGGCATGGACGAGCTGTACAAGGCCACCATGACCGAGTACAAGCCCACG
GTGCGCCTCGCCACCCGCGACGACGTCCCCAGGGCCGTACGCACCCTCGCCGCCGCGTTCGCCGACTACC
CCGCCACGCGCCACACCGTCGATCCGGACCGCCACATCGAGCGGGTCACCGAGCTGCAAGAACTCTTCCT
CACGCGCGTCGGGCTCGACATCGGCAAGGTGTGGGTCGCGGACGACGGCGCCGCGGTGGCGGTCTGGACC
ACGCCGGAGAGCGTCGAAGCGGGGGCGGTGTTCGCCGAGATCGGCCCGCGCATGGCCGAGTTGAGCGGTT
CCCGGCTGGCCGCGCAGCAACAGATGGAAGGCCTCCTGGCGCCGCACCGGCCCAAGGAGCCCGCGTGGTT
CCTGGCCACCGTCGGCGTCTCGCCCGACCACCAGGGCAAGGGTCTGGGCAGCGCCGTCGTGCTCCCCGGA
GTGGAGGCGGCCGAGCGCGCCGGGGTGCCCGCCTTCCTGGAGACCTCCGCGCCCCGCAACCTCCCCTTCT
ACGAGCGGCTCGGCTTCACCGTCACCGCCGACGTCGAGTGCCCGAAGGACCGCGCGACCTGGTGCATGAC
CCGCAAGCCCGGTGCCTGAGAATTCTAACTAGAGCTCGCTGATCAGCCTCGACTGTGCCTTCTAGTTGCC
AGCCATCTGTTGTTTGCCCCTCCCCCGTGCCTTCCTTGACCCTGGAAGGTGCCACTCCCACTGTCCTTTC
CTAATAAAATGAGGAAATTGCATCGCATTGTCTGAGTAGGTGTCATTCTATTCTGGGGGGTGGGGTGGGG
CAGGACAGCAAGGGGGAGGATTGGGAAGAGAATAGCAGGCATGCTGGGGACAGCTGAATCTAAGTGGATC
TGCGATCGCTCCGGTGCCCGTCAGTGGGCAGAGCGCACATCGCCCACAGTCCCCGAGAAGTTGGGGGGAG
GGGTCGGCAATTGAACGGGTGCCTAGAGAAGGTGGCGCGGGGTAAACTGGGAAAGTGATGTCGTGTACTG
GCTCCGCCTTTTTCCCGAGGGTGGGGGAGAACCGTATATAAGTGCAGTAGTCGCCGTGAACGTTCTTTTT
CGCAACGGGTTTGCCGCCAGAACACAGCTGAAGCTTCGAGGGGCTCGCATCTCTCCTTCACGCGCCCGCC
GCCCTACCTGAGGCCGCCATCCACGCCGGTTGAGTCGCGTTCTGCCGCCTCCCGCCTGTGGTGCCTCCTG
AACTGCGTCCGCCGTCTAGGTAAGTTTAAAGCTCAGGTCGAGACCGGGCCTTTGTCCGGCGCTCCCTTGG
AGCCTACCTAGACTCAGCCGGCTCTCCACGCTTTGCCTGACCCTGCTTGCTCAACTCTACGTCTTTGTTT
CGTTTTCTGTTCTGCGCCGTTACAGATCCAAGCTGTGACCGGCGCCTACTCTAGAGCCGCCATGTCTAGA
CTGGACAAGAGCAAAGTCATAAACTCTGCTCTGGAATTACTCAATGGAGTCGGTATCGAAGGCCTGACGA
CAAGGAAACTCGCTCAAAAGCTGGGAGTTGAGCAGCCTACCCTGTACTGGCACGTGAAGAACAAGCGGGC
CCTGCTCGATGCCCTGCCAATCGAGATGCTGGACAGGCATCATACCCACTCCTGCCCCCTGGAAGGCGAG
TCATGGCAAGACTTTCTGCGGAACAACGCCAAGTCATACCGCTGTGCTCTCCTCTCACATCGCGACGGGG
CTAAAGTGCATCTCGGCACCCGCCCAACAGAGAAACAGTACGAAACCCTGGAAAATCAGCTCGCGTTCCT
GTGTCAGCAAGGCTTCTCCCTGGAGAACGCACTGTACGCTCTGTCCGCCGTGGGCCACTTTACACTGGGC
TGCGTATTGGAGGAACAGGAGCATCAAGTAGCAAAAGAGGAAAGAGAGACACCTACCACCGATTCTATGC
CCCCACTTCTGAAACAAGCAATTGAGCTGTTCGACCGGCAGGGAGCCGAACCTGCCTTCCTTTTCGGCCT
GGAACTAATCATATGTGGCCTGGAGAAACAGCTAAAGTGCGAAAGCGGCGGGCCGACCGACGCCCTTGAC
GATTTTGACTTAGACATGCTCCCAGCCGATGCCCTTGACGACTTTGACCTTGATATGCTGCCTGCTGACG
CTCTTGACGATTTTGACCTTGACATGCTCCCCGGGGAGGGCAGAGGAAGTCTTCTAACATGCGGTGACGT
GGAGGAGAATCCCGGCCCTGAATTCATGACCGAGTACAAGCCCACGGTGCGCCTCGCCACCCGCGACGAC
GTCCCCAGGGCCGTACGCACCCTCGCCGCCGCGTTCGCCGACTACCCCGCCACGCGCCACACCGTCGATC
CGGACCGCCACATCGAGCGGGTCACCGAGCTGCAAGAACTCTTCCTCACGCGCGTCGGGCTCGACATCGG
CAAGGTGTGGGTCGCGGACGACGGCGCCGCGGTGGCGGTCTGGACCACGCCGGAGAGCGTCGAAGCGGGG
GCGGTGTTCGCCGAGATCGGCCCGCGCATGGCCGAGTTGAGCGGTTCCCGGCTGGCCGCGCAGCAACAGA
TGGAAGGCCTCCTGGCGCCGCACCGGCCCAAGGAGCCCGCGTGGTTCCTGGCCACCGTCGGCGTCTCGCC
CGACCACCAGGGCAAGGGTCTGGGCAGCGCCGTCGTGCTCCCCGGAGTGGAGGCGGCCGAGCGCGCCGGG
GTGCCCGCCTTCCTGGAGACCTCCGCGCCCCGCAACCTCCCCTTCTACGAGCGGCTCGGCTTCACCGTCA
CCGCCGACGTCGAGGTGCCCGAAGGACCGCGCACCTGGTGCATGACCCGCAAGCCCGGTGCCTGAGTCGA
CAATCAACCTCTGGATTACAAAATTTGTGGGTTAACTTGTTTATTGCAGCTTATAATGGTTACAAATAAA
GCAATAGCATCACAAATTTCACAAATAAAGCATTTTTTTCACTGCATTCTAGTTGTGGTTTGTCCAAACT
CATCAATGTATCTTATCATGTCTGGAATTGACTCAAATGATGTCAATTAGTCTATCAGAAGCTATCTGGT
CTCCCTTCCGGGGGACAAGACATCCCTGTTTAATATTTAAACAGCAGTGTTCCCAAACTGGGTTCTTATA
TCCCTTGCTCTGGTCAACCAGGTTGCAGGGTTTCCTGTCCTCACAGGAACGAAGTCCCTAAAGAAACAGT
GGCAGCCAGGTTTAGCCCCGGAATTGACTGGATTCCTTTTTTAGGGCCCATTGGTATGGCTTTTTCCCCG
TATCCCCCCAGGTGTCTGCAGGCTCAAAGAGCAGCGAGAAGCGTTCAGAGGAAAGCGATCCCGTGCCACC
TTCCCCGTGCCCGGGCTGTCCCCGCACGCTGCCGGCTCGGGGATGCGGGGGGAGCGCCGGACCGGAGCGG
AGCCCCGGGCGGCTCGCTGCTGCCCCCTAGCGGGGGAGGGACGTAATTACATCCCTGGGGGCTTTGGGGG
GGGGCTGTCCCTGATATCTATAACAAGAAAATATATATATAATAAGTTATCACGTAAGTAGAACATGAAA
TAACAATATAATTATCGTATGAGTTAAATCTTAAAAGTCACGTAAAAGATAATCATGCGTCATTTTGACT
CACGCGGTCGTTATAGTTCAAAATCAGTGACACTTACCGCATTGACAAGCACGCCTCACGGGAGCTCCAA
GCGGCGACTGAGATGTCCTAAATGCACAGCGACGGATTCGCGCTATTTAGAAAGAGAGAGCAATATTTCA
AGAATGCATGCGTCAATTTTACGCAGACTATCTTTCTAGGGTTAATCTAGCTGCATCAGGATCATATCGT
CGGGTCTTTTTTCCGGCTCAGTCATCGCCCAAGCTGGCGCTATCTGGGCATCGGGGAGGAAGAAGCCCGT
GCCTTTTCCCGCGAGGTTGAAGCGGCATGGAAAGAGTTTGCCGAGGATGACTGCTGCTGCATTGACGTTG
AGCGAAAACGCACGTTTACCATGATGATTCGGGAAGGTGTGGCCATGCACGCCTTTAACGGTGAACTGTT
CGTTCAGGCCACCTGGGATACCAGTTCGTCGCGGCTTTTCCGGACACAGTTCCGGATGGTCAGCCCGAAG
CGCATCAGCAACCCGAACAATACCGGCGACAGCCGGAACTGCCGTGCCGGTGTGCAGATTAATGACAGCG
GTGCGGCGCTGGGATATTACGTCAGCGAGGACGGGTATCCTGGCTGGATGCCGCAGAAATGGACATGGAT
ACCCCGTGAGTTACCCGGCGGGCGCGCTTGGCGTAATCATGGTCATAGCTGTTTCCTGTGTGAAATTGTT
ATCCGCTCACAATTCCACACAACATACGAGCCGGAAGCATAAAGTGTAAAGCCTGGGGTGCCTAATGAGT
GAGCTAACTCACATTAATTGCGTTGCGCTCACTGCCCGCTTTCCAGTCGGGAAACCTGTCGTGCCAGCTG
CATTAATGAATCGGCCAACGCGCGGGGAGAGGCGGTTTGCGTATTGGGCGCTCTTCCGCTTCCTCGCTCA
CTGACTCGCTGCGCTCGGTCGTTCGGCTGCGGCGAGCGGTATCAGCTCACTCAAAGGCGGTAATACGGTT
ATCCACAGAATCAGGGGATAACGCAGGAAAGAACATGTGAGCAAAAGGCCAGCAAAAGGCCAGGAACCGT
AAAAAGGCCGCGTTGCTGGCGTTTTTCCATAGGCTCCGCCCCCCTGACGAGCATCACAAAAATCGACGCT
CAAGTCAGAGGTGGCGAAACCCGACAGGACTATAAAGATACCAGGCGTTTCCCCCTGGAAGCTCCCTCGT
GCGCTCTCCTGTTCCGACCCTGCCGCTTACCGGATACCTGTCCGCCTTTCTCCCTTCGGGAAGCGTGGCG
CTTTCTCATAGCTCACGCTGTAGGTATCTCAGTTCGGTGTAGGTCGTTCGCTCCAAGCTGGGCTGTGTGC
ACGAACCCCCCGTTCAGCCCGACCGCTGCGCCTTATCCGGTAACTATCGTCTTGAGTCCAACCCGGTAAG
ACACGACTTATCGCCACTGGCAGCAGCCACTGGTAACAGGATTAGCAGAGCGAGGTATGTAGGCGGTGCT
ACAGAGTTCTTGAAGTGGTGGCCTAACTACGGCTACACTAGAAGGACAGTATTTGGTATCTGCGCTCTGC
TGAAGCCAGTTACCTTCGGAAAAAGAGTTGGTAGCTCTTGATCCGGCAAACAAACCACCGCTGGTAGCGG
TGGTTTTTTTGTTTGCAAGCAGCAGATTACGCGCAGAAAAAAAGGATCTCAAGAAGATCCTTTGATCTTT
TCTACGGGGTCTGACGCTCAGTGGAACGAAAACTCACGTTAAGGGATTTTGGTCATGAGATTATCAAAAA
GGATCTTCACCTAGATCCTTTTAAATTAAAAATGAAGTTTTAAATCAATCTAAAGTATATATGAGTAAAC
TTGGTCTGACAGTTACCAATGCTTAATCAGTGAGGCACCTATCTCAGCGATCTGTCTATTTCGTTCATCC
ATAGTTGCCTGACTCCCCGTCGTGTAGATAACTACGATACGGGAGGGCTTACCATCTGGCCCCAGTGCTG
CAATGATACCGCGAGACCCACGCTCACCGGCTCCAGATTTATCAGCAATAAACCAGCCAGCCGGAAGGGC
CGAGCGCAGAAGTGGTCCTGCAACTTTATCCGCCTCCATCCAGTCTATTAATTGTTGCCGGGAAGCTAGA
GTAAGTAGTTCGCCAGTTAATAGTTTGCGCAACGTTGTTGCCATTGCTACAGGCATCGTGGTGTCACGCT
CGTCGTTTGGTATGGCTTCATTCAGCTCCGGTTCCCAACGATCAAGGCGAGTTACATGATCCCCCATGTT
GTGCAAAAAAGCGGTTAGCTCCTTCGGTCCTCCGATCGTTGTCAGAAGTAAGTTGGCCGCAGTGTTATCA
CTCATGGTTATGGCAGCACTGCATAATTCTCTTACTGTCATGCCATCCGTAAGATGCTTTTCTGTGACTG
GTGAGTACTCAACCAAGTCATTCTGAGAATAGTGTATGCGGCGACCGAGTTGCTCTTGCCCGGCGTCAAT
ACGGGATAATACCGCGCCACATAGCAGAACTTTAAAAGTGCTCATCATTGGAAAACGTTCTTCGGGGCGA
AAACTCTCAAGGATCTTACCGCTGTTGAGATCCAGTTCGATGTAACCCACTCGTGCACCCAACTGATCTT
CAGCATCTTTTACTTTCACCAGCGTTTCTGGGTGAGCAAAAACAGGAAGGCAAAATGCCGCAAAAAAGGG
AATAAGGGCGACACGGAAATGTTGAATACTCAT
