Features (pLannotate 1.2.2; 25 found; start..end, strand, type, name):
    289..667     +  promoter       TRE3G promoter: 3rd-generation Tet-responsive promoter that can be activated by binding of Tet-On® 3G
    705..906     +  intron         β-globin intron (fragment): internally truncated intron from human β-globin
   1140..1156    +  CDS            3xMyc (fragment): 3 tandem Myc epitope tags
   1186..1375    +  intron         β-globin intron (fragment): internally truncated intron from human β-globin
   1452..2168    +  CDS            EGFP: EGFP is a basic (constitutively fluorescent) green fluorescent protein published in 1996, derived from Aequorea victoria. It is reported to be a rapidly-maturing weak dimer with moderate acid sensitivity.
   2205..2316    +  polyA_signal   bGH poly(A) signal: bovine growth hormone polyadenylation signal
   2458..2669    +  promoter       EF-1α core promoter: core promoter for human elongation factor EF-1α
   2682..2950    +  LTR            5' LTR (truncated): truncated 5' long terminal repeat (LTR) from human T-cell leukemia virus (HTLV) type 1
   2984..3681    +  CDS            rtTA3 (fragment): reverse tetracycline transactivator 3 activates expression from Tet-responsive promoters in the presence of doxycycline
   3611..3721    +  CDS            VP48: 3 tandem repeats of the minimal activation domain of herpes simplex virus VP16 (Cheng et al., 2013)
   3782..4381    +  CDS            PuroR: puromycin N-acetyltransferase; pac from Streptomyces alboniger; confers resistance to puromycin
   4388..4415    +  misc_feature   WPRE (fragment): woodchuck hepatitis virus posttranscriptional regulatory element
   4420..4541    +  polyA_signal   SV40 poly(A) signal: SV40 polyadenylation signal
   4559..4650    +  ncRNA          G-CSF SLDE: Accession: RF00183 - G-CSF factor stem-loop destabilising element (SLDE)
   5347..5814    +  CDS            B (fragment): PORTL_LAMBD - Experimental evidence at protein level: Swiss-Prot protein existence level 1. Forms the portal vertex of the capsid (PubMed:6228056, PubMed:6232391). This portal plays critical roles in head assembly, genome packaging, neck/tail attachment, and genome ejection (Probable). The portal protein multimerizes as a single ring-shaped homododecamer arranged around a central channel (PubMed:6232391). Binds to the terminase subunits to form the packaging machine (PubMed:7799432). From Escherichia phage lambda (Bacteriophage lambda).
   5852..5868    -  protein_bind   lac operator: The lac repressor binds to the lac operator to inhibit transcription in E. coli. This inhibition can be relieved by adding lactose or isopropyl-β-D-thiogalactopyranoside (IPTG). lac repressor encoded by lacI
   5876..5906    -  promoter       lac promoter: promoter for the E. coli lac operon
   5921..5942    -  protein_bind   CAP binding site: CAP binding activates transcription in the presence of cAMP. E. coli catabolite activator protein
   5955..6047    -  CDS            lacI (fragment): lac repressor; lacI; The lac repressor binds to the lac operator to inhibit transcription in E. coli. This inhibition can be relieved by adding lactose or isopropyl-β-D-thiogalactopyranoside (IPTG).
   6230..6818    -  rep_origin     ori: high-copy-number ColE1/pMB1/pBR322/pUC origin of replication
   6989..7849    -  CDS            AmpR: β-lactamase; bla; confers resistance to ampicillin, carbenicillin, and related antibiotics
   7850..7954    -  promoter       AmpR promoter: bla
   8007..8435    -  rep_origin     f1 ori (sequence partly withheld): f1 bacteriophage origin of replication; arrow indicates direction of (+) strand synthesis
   8440..8595    -  CDS            lacZα (fragment): LacZα fragment of β-galactosidase; lacZ fragment
   8597..8716    +  CDS            B (fragment): PORTL_LAMBD - Experimental evidence at protein level: Swiss-Prot protein existence level 1. Forms the portal vertex of the capsid (PubMed:6228056, PubMed:6232391). This portal plays critical roles in head assembly, genome packaging, neck/tail attachment, and genome ejection (Probable). The portal protein multimerizes as a single ring-shaped homododecamer arranged around a central channel (PubMed:6232391). Binds to the terminase subunits to form the packaging machine (PubMed:7799432). From Escherichia phage lambda (Bacteriophage lambda).
>Addgene plasmid #117319 | PB09-TRE-beta-globin-miR-ctrl-EF1a-GFP | addgene full sequence | sequence record 231738 | Addgene NGS Result
TAACAAAACTTTTATGAGGGACAGCCCCCCCCCAAAGCCCCCAGGGATGTAATTACGTCCCTCCCCCGCT
AGGGGGCAGCAGCGAGCCGCCCGGGGCTCCGCTCCGGTCCGGCGCTCCCCCCGCATCCCCGAGCCGGCAG
CGTGCGGGGACAGCCCGGGCACGGGGAAGGTGGCACGGGATCGCTTTCCTCTGAACGCTTCTCGCTGCTC
TTTGAGCCTGCAGACACCTGGGGGGATACGGGGAAAAGGCCTCCACGGCCACTAGTCTTTCGTCTTCAAG
AATTCCTCGAGTTTACTCCCTATCAGTGATAGAGAACGTATGAAGAGTTTACTCCCTATCAGTGATAGAG
AACGTATGCAGACTTTACTCCCTATCAGTGATAGAGAACGTATAAGGAGTTTACTCCCTATCAGTGATAG
AGAACGTATGACCAGTTTACTCCCTATCAGTGATAGAGAACGTATCTACAGTTTACTCCCTATCAGTGAT
AGAGAACGTATATCCAGTTTACTCCCTATCAGTGATAGAGAACGTATAAGCTTTAGGCGTGTACGGTGGG
CGCCTATAAAAGCAGAGCTCGTTTAGTGAACCGTCAGATCGCCTGGAGCAATTCCACAACACTTTTGTCT
TATACCAACTTTCCGTACCACTTCCTACCCTCGTAAAGGTCTAGAGCTAGCGAATTCGAATTTAAATCGG
ATCCGTACACATATTGACCAAATCAGGGTAATTTTGCATTTGTAATTTTAAAAAATGCTTTCTTCTTTTA
ATATACTTTTTTGTTTATCTTATTTCTAATACTTTCCCTAATCTCTTTCTTTCAGGGCAATAATGATACA
ATGTATCATGCCTCTTTGCACCATTCTAAAGAATAACAGTGATAATTTCTGGGTTAAGGCAATAGCCGAT
TAGTTCTCGAGGATTCGACTGATCGATCCAGTACCGAGGAGATCTGCGCCGCGATCGCGCAGGAAAAAGC
CTGGATGCGAAAGGATGGGGGAGAACAAAGAGCCTTTGGAAGACGTCGCTGTTATCTCATTGTCTGTGTG
ATTGGGGGAGCTGCGGCGGGGAGGATGCTGTGGTCCCTTCCTCCGGCGTTCCCCACCCCCATCCCTCTCC
CCGCTGTCAGTGCCCGCTCGAGCAGAAACTCATCTCAGATAAGTCGCTAGCTCGAGCTTTTGGAGAATAT
TTCTGCATATAAATATTTCTGCATATAAATTGTAACTGATGTAAGAGGTTTCATATTGCTAATAGCAGCT
ACAATCCAGCTACCATTCTGCTTTTATTTTATGGTTGGGATAAGGCTGGATTATTCTGAGTCCAAGCTAG
GCCCTTTTGCTAATCATGTTCATACCTCTTATCTTCCTCCCACAGCTCCTGGGCAACGTGCTGGTCTGTG
TGCTGGCCCATCACTTTGGCAAAGCACGTGAGATCTGAATTCTGACACACCATGGTGAGCAAGGGCGAGG
AGCTGTTCACCGGGGTGGTGCCCATCCTGGTCGAGCTGGACGGCGACGTAAACGGCCACAAGTTCAGCGT
GTCCGGCGAGGGCGAGGGCGATGCCACCTACGGCAAGCTGACCCTGAAGTTCATCTGCACCACCGGCAAG
CTGCCCGTGCCCTGGCCCACCCTCGTGACCACCCTGACCTACGGCGTGCAGTGCTTCAGCCGCTACCCCG
ACCACATGAAGCAGCACGACTTCTTCAAGTCCGCCATGCCCGAAGGCTACGTCCAGGAGCGCACCATCTT
CTTCAAGGACGACGGCAACTACAAGACCCGCGCCGAGGTGAAGTTCGAGGGCGACACCCTGGTGAACCGC
ATCGAGCTGAAGGGCATCGACTTCAAGGAGGACGGCAACATCCTGGGGCACAAGCTGGAGTACAACTACA
ACAGCCACAACGTCTATATCATGGCCGACAAGCAGAAGAACGGCATCAAGGTGAACTTCAAGATCCGCCA
CAACATCGAGGACGGCAGCGTGCAGCTCGCCGACCACTACCAGCAGAACACCCCCATCGGCGACGGCCCC
GTGCTGCTGCCCGACAACCACTACCTGAGCACCCAGTCCGCCCTGAGCAAAGACCCCAACGAGAAGCGCG
ATCACATGGTCCTGCTGGAGTTCGTGACCGCCGCCGGGATCACTCTCGGCATGGACGAGCTGTACAAGTG
AGAATTCTAACTAGAGCTCGCTGATCAGCCTCGACTGTGCCTTCTAGTTGCCAGCCATCTGTTGTTTGCC
CCTCCCCCGTGCCTTCCTTGACCCTGGAAGGTGCCACTCCCACTGTCCTTTCCTAATAAAATGAGGAAAT
TGCATCGCATTGTCTGAGTAGGTGTCATTCTATTCTGGGGGGTGGGGTGGGGCAGGACAGCAAGGGGGAG
GATTGGGAAGAGAATAGCAGGCATGCTGGGGACAGCTGAATCTAAGTGGATCTGCGATCGCTCCGGTGCC
CGTCAGTGGGCAGAGCGCACATCGCCCACAGTCCCCGAGAAGTTGGGGGGAGGGGTCGGCAATTGAACGG
GTGCCTAGAGAAGGTGGCGCGGGGTAAACTGGGAAAGTGATGTCGTGTACTGGCTCCGCCTTTTTCCCGA
GGGTGGGGGAGAACCGTATATAAGTGCAGTAGTCGCCGTGAACGTTCTTTTTCGCAACGGGTTTGCCGCC
AGAACACAGCTGAAGCTTCGAGGGGCTCGCATCTCTCCTTCACGCGCCCGCCGCCCTACCTGAGGCCGCC
ATCCACGCCGGTTGAGTCGCGTTCTGCCGCCTCCCGCCTGTGGTGCCTCCTGAACTGCGTCCGCCGTCTA
GGTAAGTTTAAAGCTCAGGTCGAGACCGGGCCTTTGTCCGGCGCTCCCTTGGAGCCTACCTAGACTCAGC
CGGCTCTCCACGCTTTGCCTGACCCTGCTTGCTCAACTCTACGTCTTTGTTTCGTTTTCTGTTCTGCGCC
GTTACAGATCTAAGCTGTGACCGGCGCCTACTCTAGAGCCGCCATGTCTAGACTGGACAAGAGCAAAGTC
ATAAACTCTGCTCTGGAATTACTCAATGGAGTCGGTATCGAAGGCCTGACGACAAGGAAACTCGCTCAAA
AGCTGGGAGTTGAGCAGCCTACCCTGTACTGGCACGTGAAGAACAAGCGGGCCCTGCTCGATGCCCTGCC
AATCGAGATGCTGGACAGGCATCATACCCACTCCTGCCCCCTGGAAGGCGAGTCATGGCAAGACTTTCTG
CGGAACAACGCCAAGTCATACCGCTGTGCTCTCCTCTCACATCGCGACGGGGCTAAAGTGCATCTCGGCA
CCCGCCCAACAGAGAAACAGTACGAAACCCTGGAAAATCAGCTCGCGTTCCTGTGTCAGCAAGGCTTCTC
CCTGGAGAACGCACTGTACGCTCTGTCCGCCGTGGGCCACTTTACACTGGGCTGCGTATTGGAGGAACAG
GAGCATCAAGTAGCAAAAGAGGAAAGAGAGACACCTACCACCGATTCTATGCCCCCACTTCTGAAACAAG
CAATTGAGCTGTTCGACCGGCAGGGAGCCGAACCTGCCTTCCTTTTCGGCCTGGAACTAATCATATGTGG
CCTGGAGAAACAGCTAAAGTGCGAAAGCGGCGGGCCGACCGACGCCCTTGACGATTTTGACTTAGACATG
CTCCCAGCCGATGCCCTTGACGACTTTGACCTTGATATGCTGCCTGCTGACGCTCTTGACGATTTTGACC
TTGACATGCTCCCCGGGGAGGGCAGAGGAAGTCTTCTAACATGCGGTGACGTGGAGGAGAATCCCGGCCC
TATGACCGAGTACAAGCCCACGGTGCGCCTCGCCACCCGCGACGACGTCCCCAGGGCCGTACGCACCCTC
GCCGCCGCGTTCGCCGACTACCCCGCCACGCGCCACACCGTCGATCCGGACCGCCACATCGAGCGGGTCA
CCGAGCTGCAAGAACTCTTCCTCACGCGCGTCGGGCTCGACATCGGCAAGGTGTGGGTCGCGGACGACGG
CGCCGCGGTGGCGGTCTGGACCACGCCGGAGAGCGTCGAAGCGGGGGCGGTGTTCGCCGAGATCGGCCCG
CGCATGGCCGAGTTGAGCGGTTCCCGGCTGGCCGCGCAGCAACAGATGGAAGGCCTCCTGGCGCCGCACC
GGCCCAAGGAGCCCGCGTGGTTCCTGGCCACCGTCGGCGTCTCGCCCGACCACCAGGGCAAGGGTCTGGG
CAGCGCCGTCGTGCTCCCCGGAGTGGAGGCGGCCGAGCGCGCCGGGGTGCCCGCCTTCCTGGAGACCTCC
GCGCCCCGCAACCTCCCCTTCTACGAGCGGCTCGGCTTCACCGTCACCGCCGACGTCGAGGTGCCCGAAG
GACCGCGCACCTGGTGCATGACCCGCAAGCCCGGTGCCTGAGTCGACAATCAACCTCTGGATTACAAAAT
TTGTGGGTTAACTTGTTTATTGCAGCTTATAATGGTTACAAATAAAGCAATAGCATCACAAATTTCACAA
ATAAAGCATTTTTTTCACTGCATTCTAGTTGTGGTTTGTCCAAACTCATCAATGTATCTTATCATGTCTG
GAATTGACTCAAATGATGTCAATTAGTCTATCAGAAGCTATCTGGTCTCCCTTCCGGGGGACAAGACATC
CCTGTTTAATATTTAAACAGCAGTGTTCCCAAACTGGGTTCTTATATCCCTTGCTCTGGTCAACCAGGTT
GCAGGGTTTCCTGTCCTCACAGGAACGAAGTCCCTAAAGAAACAGTGGCAGCCAGGTTTAGCCCCGGAAT
TGACTGGATTCCTTTTTTAGGGCCCATTGGTATGGCTTTTTCCCCGTATCCCCCCAGGTGTCTGCAGGCT
CAAAGAGCAGCGAGAAGCGTTCAGAGGAAAGCGATCCCGTGCCACCTTCCCCGTGCCCGGGCTGTCCCCG
CACGCTGCCGGCTCGGGGATGCGGGGGGAGCGCCGGACCGGAGCGGAGCCCCGGGCGGCTCGCTGCTGCC
CCCTAGCGGGGGAGGGACGTAATTACATCCCTGGGGGCTTTGGGGGGGGGCTGTCCCTGATATCTATAAC
AAGAAAATATATATATAATAAGTTATCACGTAAGTAGAACATGAAATAACAATATAATTATCGTATGAGT
TAAATCTTAAAAGTCACGTAAAAGATAATCATGCGTCATTTTGACTCACGCGGTCGTTATAGTTCAAAAT
CAGTGACACTTACCGCATTGACAAGCACGCCTCACGGGAGCTCCAAGCGGCGACTGAGATGTCCTAAATG
CACAGCGACGGATTCGCGCTATTTAGAAAGAGAGAGCAATATTTCAAGAATGCATGCGTCAATTTTACGC
AGACTATCTTTCTAGGGTTAATCTAGCTGCATCAGGATCATATCGTCGGGTCTTTTTTCCGGCTCAGTCA
TCGCCCAAGCTGGCGCTATCTGGGCATCGGGGAGGAAGAAGCCCGTGCCTTTTCCCGCGAGGTTGAAGCG
GCATGGAAAGAGTTTGCCGAGGATGACTGCTGCTGCATTGACGTTGAGCGAAAACGCACGTTTACCATGA
TGATTCGGGAAGGTGTGGCCATGCACGCCTTTAACGGTGAACTGTTCGTTCAGGCCACCTGGGATACCAG
TTCGTCGCGGCTTTTCCGGACACAGTTCCGGATGGTCAGCCCGAAGCGCATCAGCAACCCGAACAATACC
GGCGACAGCCGGAACTGCCGTGCCGGTGTGCAGATTAATGACAGCGGTGCGGCGCTGGGATATTACGTCA
GCGAGGACGGGTATCCTGGCTGGATGCCGCAGAAATGGACATGGATACCCCGTGAGTTACCCGGCGGGCG
CGCTTGGCGTAATCATGGTCATAGCTGTTTCCTGTGTGAAATTGTTATCCGCTCACAATTCCACACAACA
TACGAGCCGGAAGCATAAAGTGTAAAGCCTGGGGTGCCTAATGAGTGAGCTAACTCACATTAATTGCGTT
GCGCTCACTGCCCGCTTTCCAGTCGGGAAACCTGTCGTGCCAGCTGCATTAATGAATCGGCCAACGCGCG
GGGAGAGGCGGTTTGCGTATTGGGCGCTCTTCCGCTTCCTCGCTCACTGACTCGCTGCGCTCGGTCGTTC
GGCTGCGGCGAGCGGTATCAGCTCACTCAAAGGCGGTAATACGGTTATCCACAGAATCAGGGGATAACGC
AGGAAAGAACATGTGAGCAAAAGGCCAGCAAAAGGCCAGGAACCGTAAAAAGGCCGCGTTGCTGGCGTTT
TTCCATAGGCTCCGCCCCCCTGACGAGCATCACAAAAATCGACGCTCAAGTCAGAGGTGGCGAAACCCGA
CAGGACTATAAAGATACCAGGCGTTTCCCCCTGGAAGCTCCCTCGTGCGCTCTCCTGTTCCGACCCTGCC
GCTTACCGGATACCTGTCCGCCTTTCTCCCTTCGGGAAGCGTGGCGCTTTCTCATAGCTCACGCTGTAGG
TATCTCAGTTCGGTGTAGGTCGTTCGCTCCAAGCTGGGCTGTGTGCACGAACCCCCCGTTCAGCCCGACC
GCTGCGCCTTATCCGGTAACTATCGTCTTGAGTCCAACCCGGTAAGACACGACTTATCGCCACTGGCAGC
AGCCACTGGTAACAGGATTAGCAGAGCGAGGTATGTAGGCGGTGCTACAGAGTTCTTGAAGTGGTGGCCT
AACTACGGCTACACTAGAAGAACAGTATTTGGTATCTGCGCTCTGCTGAAGCCAGTTACCTTCGGAAAAA
GAGTTGGTAGCTCTTGATCCGGCAAACAAACCACCGCTGGTAGCGGTGGTTTTTTTGTTTGCAAGCAGCA
GATTACGCGCAGAAAAAAAGGATCTCAAGAAGATCCTTTGATCTTTTCTACGGGGTCTGACGCTCAGTGG
AACGAAAACTCACGTTAAGGGATTTTGGTCATGAGATTATCAAAAAGGATCTTCACCTAGATCCTTTTAA
ATTAAAAATGAAGTTTTAAATCAATCTAAAGTATATATGAGTAAACTTGGTCTGACAGTTACCAATGCTT
AATCAGTGAGGCACCTATCTCAGCGATCTGTCTATTTCGTTCATCCATAGTTGCCTGACTCCCCGTCGTG
TAGATAACTACGATACGGGAGGGCTTACCATCTGGCCCCAGTGCTGCAATGATACCGCGAGACCCACGCT
CACCGGCTCCAGATTTATCAGCAATAAACCAGCCAGCCGGAAGGGCCGAGCGCAGAAGTGGTCCTGCAAC
TTTATCCGCCTCCATCCAGTCTATTAATTGTTGCCGGGAAGCTAGAGTAAGTAGTTCGCCAGTTAATAGT
TTGCGCAACGTTGTTGCCATTGCTACAGGCATCGTGGTGTCACGCTCGTCGTTTGGTATGGCTTCATTCA
GCTCCGGTTCCCAACGATCAAGGCGAGTTACATGATCCCCCATGTTGTGCAAAAAAGCGGTTAGCTCCTT
CGGTCCTCCGATCGTTGTCAGAAGTAAGTTGGCCGCAGTGTTATCACTCATGGTTATGGCAGCACTGCAT
AATTCTCTTACTGTCATGCCATCCGTAAGATGCTTTTCTGTGACTGGTGAGTACTCAACCAAGTCATTCT
GAGAATAGTGTATGCGGCGACCGAGTTGCTCTTGCCCGGCGTCAATACGGGATAATACCGCGCCACATAG
CAGAACTTTAAAAGTGCTCATCATTGGAAAACGTTCTTCGGGGCGAAAACTCTCAAGGATCTTACCGCTG
TTGAGATCCAGTTCGATGTAACCCACTCGTGCACCCAACTGATCTTCAGCATCTTTTACTTTCACCAGCG
TTTCTGGGTGAGCAAAAACAGGAAGGCAAAATGCCGCAAAAAAGGGAATAAGGGCGACACGGAAATGTTG
AATACTCATACTCTTCCTTTTTCAATATTATTGAAGCATTTATCAGGGTTATTGTCTCATGAGCGGATAC
ATATTTGAATGTATTTAGAAAAATAAACAAATAGGGGTTCCGCGCACATTTCCCCGAAAAGTGCCACCTA
AATTGTAAGCGTTAATATTTTGTTAAAATTCGCGTTAAATTTTTGTTAAATCAGCTCATTTTTTAACCAA
TAGGCCGAAATCGGCAAAATCCCTTATAAATCAAAAGAATAGACCGAGATAGGGT
[37 nt withheld, positions 8106-8142]
AAAGAACGTGGACTCCAACGTCAAAGG
[49 nt withheld, positions 8170-8218]
T
[91 nt withheld, positions 8220-8310]
G
[124 nt withheld, positions 8312-8435]
CCCATTCGCCATTCAGGCTGCGCAACTGTTGGGAAGGGCGATCGGTGCGGGCCTCTTCGCTATTACGCCA
GCTGGCGAAAGGGGGATGTGCTGCAAGGCGATTAAGTTGGGTAACGCCAGGGTTTTCCCAGTCACGACGT
TGTAAAACGACGGCCAGTGAGCGCGCCTCGTTCATTCACGTTTTTGAACCCGTGGAGGACGGGCAGACTC
GCGGTGCAAATGTGTTTTACAGCGTGATGGAGCAGATGAAGATGCTCGACACGCTGCAGAACACGCAGCT
AGATTAACCCTAGAAAGATAATCATATTGTGACGTACGTTAAAGATAATCATGTGTAAAATTGACGCATG
TGTTTTATCGGTCTGTATATCGAGGTTTATTTATTAATTTGAATAGATATTAAGTTTTATTATATTTACA
CTTACATACTAATAATAAATTCAACAAACAATTTATTTATGTTTATTTATTTATTAAAAAAAACAAAAAC
TCAAAATTTCTTCTATAAAG
